Addgene plasmid #112098: pCMV_ABEmax_3xHA
Purpose: A:T-to-G:C base editing
Depositing lab: David Liu. Depositing organization: Broad Institute. Publication: Improving cytidine and adenine base editors by expression optimization and ancestral reconstruction. Koblan LW, Doman JL, Wilson C, Levy JM, Tay T, Newby GA, Maianti JP, Raguram A, Liu DR. Nat Biotechnol. 2018 May 29. pii: nbt.4172. doi: 10.1038/nbt.4172. PubMed 29813047.
Backbone
  Vector backbone: pCMV
  Vector type: Mammalian Expression, CRISPR
Growth in bacteria
  Bacterial resistance: Ampicillin, 100 μg/mL
  Growth temperature: 37°C
  Growth strain: NEB Stable
  Copy number: High Copy
Gene/Insert
  Gene/Insert name: ABEmax_3xHA
  Species: H. sapiens (human)
  Insert size (bp): 5499
  Promoter: CMV
  Tag / fusion protein: 3xHA (C terminal on insert)
  Cloning method: Unknown
  Sequencing primers: 5′ T7 Forward; 3′ BGH-Reverse
Terms and licenses: Academic/Nonprofit Terms; Industry Terms: Not Available to Industry
How to cite: pCMV_ABEmax_3xHA was a gift from David Liu (Addgene plasmid # 112098 ; http://n2t.net/addgene:112098 ; RRID:Addgene_112098)
