[The description below was written by a language model from this plasmid's Addgene catalogue record and pLannotate feature annotations shown in this document.]
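Description:
pCMV_ABEmax_3xHA is a mammalian expression plasmid on a pCMV backbone that encodes the ABEmax adenine base editor with a C-terminal 3xHA epitope tag, for A:T-to-G:C base editing in CRISPR experiments. It is about 8.9 kb. In E. coli it is maintained as a high-copy plasmid through a ColE1/pUC-type origin and selected with ampicillin via the β-lactamase gene and its own promoter. Short remnants of lac regulatory elements, a pBluescript polylinker, an SV40 promoter and the pBR322 bom region are also annotated. These appear to be backbone leftovers rather than functional parts. No mammalian selection marker is annotated.

The roughly 5.5 kb insert is driven by the CMV immediate-early enhancer and promoter and terminated by the bovine growth hormone polyadenylation signal. A T7 promoter just upstream of the coding region serves as a sequencing primer site and could in principle support in vitro transcription. The open reading frame contains two tandem copies of the E. coli tRNA adenosine deaminase TadA, followed by Streptococcus pyogenes Cas9. The annotation tool splits Cas9 into an N-terminal portion carrying the D10A mutation and a C-terminal portion, which is consistent with a Cas9 nickase fusion. The 3xHA tag follows Cas9. When a guide RNA directs it to a target, the deaminase module converts adenosine to inosine in the exposed DNA strand, and inosine is read as guanosine. The feature table shows no guide RNA cassette, so the guide must come from a separate construct. No nuclear localisation signals are annotated. The HA tag allows the editor protein to be detected or its expression level compared by antibody-based methods, in line with the associated work on improving base editors through expression optimisation.
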