Features (pLannotate 1.2.2; 19 found; start..end, strand, type, name):
    132..335     +  promoter       CMV promoter: human cytomegalovirus (CMV) immediate early promoter
    377..395     +  promoter       T7 promoter: promoter for bacteriophage T7 RNA polymerase
    466..942     +  CDS            tadA: TADA_ECOLI - Also known as yfhC. Experimental evidence at protein level: Swiss-Prot protein existence level 1. Catalyzes the deamination of adenosine to inosine at the wobble position 34 of tRNA(Arg2). Essential for cell viability. From Escherichia coli (strain K12).
   1063..1554    +  CDS            tadA: TADA_ECOLI - Also known as yfhC. Experimental evidence at protein level: Swiss-Prot protein existence level 1. Catalyzes the deamination of adenosine to inosine at the wobble position 34 of tRNA(Arg2). Essential for cell viability. From Escherichia coli (strain K12).
   1654..3255    +  CDS            dCas9(N): N-terminal portion of catalytically inactive Streptococcus pyogenes dCas9 carrying the D10A mutation (Zetsche et al., 2015)
   3256..5750    +  CDS            Cas9(C) (fragment): C-terminal portion of Streptococcus pyogenes Cas9 (Zetsche et al., 2015)
   5824..5904    +  CDS            3xHA: three tandem HA epitope tags
   5959..6183    +  polyA_signal   bGH poly(A) signal: bovine growth hormone polyadenylation signal
   6187..6208    +  promoter       SV40 promoter (fragment): SV40 enhancer and early promoter
   6213..6229    +  misc_feature   MCS (fragment): pBluescript multiple cloning site
   6278..6294    -  protein_bind   lac operator: The lac repressor binds to the lac operator to inhibit transcription in E. coli. This inhibition can be relieved by adding lactose or isopropyl-β-D-thiogalactopyranoside (IPTG). lac repressor encoded by lacI
   6302..6332    -  promoter       lac promoter: promoter for the E. coli lac operon
   6347..6368    -  protein_bind   CAP binding site: CAP binding activates transcription in the presence of cAMP. E. coli catabolite activator protein
   6381..6473    -  CDS            lacI (fragment): lac repressor; lacI; The lac repressor binds to the lac operator to inhibit transcription in E. coli. This inhibition can be relieved by adding lactose or isopropyl-β-D-thiogalactopyranoside (IPTG).
   6656..7244    -  rep_origin     ori: high-copy-number ColE1/pMB1/pBR322/pUC origin of replication
   7415..8275    -  CDS            AmpR: β-lactamase; bla; confers resistance to ampicillin, carbenicillin, and related antibiotics
   8276..8380    -  promoter       AmpR promoter: bla
   8451..8495    -  misc_feature   bom (fragment): basis of mobility region from pBR322
   8650..131     +  enhancer       CMV enhancer (across the origin): human cytomegalovirus immediate early enhancer
>Addgene plasmid #112098 | pCMV_ABEmax_3xHA | addgene full sequence | sequence record 212136 | Addgene NGS Result
ATATGCCAAGTACGCCCCCTATTGACGTCAATGACGGTAAATGGCCCGCCTGGCATTATGCCCAGTACAT
GACCTTATGGGACTTTCCTACTTGGCAGTACATCTACGTATTAGTCATCGCTATTACCATGGTGATGCGG
TTTTGGCAGTACATCAATGGGCGTGGATAGCGGTTTGACTCACGGGGATTTCCAAGTCTCCACCCCATTG
ACGTCAATGGGAGTTTGTTTTGGCACCAAAATCAACGGGACTTTCCAAAATGTCGTAACAACTCCGCCCC
ATTGACGCAAATGGGCGGTAGGCGTGTACGGTGGGAGGTCTATATAAGCAGAGCTGGTTTAGTGAACCGT
CAGATCCGCTAGAGATCCGCGGCCGCTAATACGACTCACTATAGGGAGAGCCGCCACCATGAAACGGACA
GCCGACGGAAGCGAGTTCGAGTCACCAAAGAAGAAGCGGAAAGTCTCTGAAGTCGAGTTTAGCCACGAGT
ATTGGATGAGGCACGCACTGACCCTGGCAAAGCGAGCATGGGATGAAAGAGAAGTCCCCGTGGGCGCCGT
GCTGGTGCACAACAATAGAGTGATCGGAGAGGGATGGAACAGGCCAATCGGCCGCCACGACCCTACCGCA
CACGCAGAGATCATGGCACTGAGGCAGGGAGGCCTGGTCATGCAGAATTACCGCCTGATCGATGCCACCC
TGTATGTGACACTGGAGCCATGCGTGATGTGCGCAGGAGCAATGATCCACAGCAGGATCGGAAGAGTGGT
GTTCGGAGCACGGGACGCCAAGACCGGCGCAGCAGGCTCCCTGATGGATGTGCTGCACCACCCCGGCATG
AACCACCGGGTGGAGATCACAGAGGGAATCCTGGCAGACGAGTGCGCCGCCCTGCTGAGCGATTTCTTTA
GAATGCGGAGACAGGAGATCAAGGCCCAGAAGAAGGCACAGAGCTCCACCGACTCTGGAGGATCTAGCGG
AGGATCCTCTGGAAGCGAGACACCAGGCACAAGCGAGTCCGCCACACCAGAGAGCTCCGGCGGCTCCTCC
GGAGGATCCTCTGAGGTGGAGTTTTCCCACGAGTACTGGATGAGACATGCCCTGACCCTGGCCAAGAGGG
CACGCGATGAGAGGGAGGTGCCTGTGGGAGCCGTGCTGGTGCTGAACAATAGAGTGATCGGCGAGGGCTG
GAACAGAGCCATCGGCCTGCACGACCCAACAGCCCATGCCGAAATTATGGCCCTGAGACAGGGCGGCCTG
GTCATGCAGAACTACAGACTGATTGACGCCACCCTGTACGTGACATTCGAGCCTTGCGTGATGTGCGCCG
GCGCCATGATCCACTCTAGGATCGGCCGCGTGGTGTTTGGCGTGAGGAACGCAAAAACCGGCGCCGCAGG
CTCCCTGATGGACGTGCTGCACTACCCCGGCATGAATCACCGCGTCGAAATTACCGAGGGAATCCTGGCA
GATGAATGTGCCGCCCTGCTGTGCTATTTCTTTCGGATGCCTAGACAGGTGTTCAATGCTCAGAAGAAGG
CCCAGAGCTCCACCGACTCCGGAGGATCTAGCGGAGGCTCCTCTGGCTCTGAGACACCTGGCACAAGCGA
GAGCGCAACACCTGAAAGCAGCGGGGGCAGCAGCGGGGGGTCAGACAAGAAGTACAGCATCGGCCTGGCC
ATCGGCACCAACTCTGTGGGCTGGGCCGTGATCACCGACGAGTACAAGGTGCCCAGCAAGAAATTCAAGG
TGCTGGGCAACACCGACCGGCACAGCATCAAGAAGAACCTGATCGGAGCCCTGCTGTTCGACAGCGGCGA
AACAGCCGAGGCCACCCGGCTGAAGAGAACCGCCAGAAGAAGATACACCAGACGGAAGAACCGGATCTGC
TATCTGCAAGAGATCTTCAGCAACGAGATGGCCAAGGTGGACGACAGCTTCTTCCACAGACTGGAAGAGT
CCTTCCTGGTGGAAGAGGATAAGAAGCACGAGCGGCACCCCATCTTCGGCAACATCGTGGACGAGGTGGC
CTACCACGAGAAGTACCCCACCATCTACCACCTGAGAAAGAAACTGGTGGACAGCACCGACAAGGCCGAC
CTGCGGCTGATCTATCTGGCCCTGGCCCACATGATCAAGTTCCGGGGCCACTTCCTGATCGAGGGCGACC
TGAACCCCGACAACAGCGACGTGGACAAGCTGTTCATCCAGCTGGTGCAGACCTACAACCAGCTGTTCGA
GGAAAACCCCATCAACGCCAGCGGCGTGGACGCCAAGGCCATCCTGTCTGCCAGACTGAGCAAGAGCAGA
CGGCTGGAAAATCTGATCGCCCAGCTGCCCGGCGAGAAGAAGAATGGCCTGTTCGGAAACCTGATTGCCC
TGAGCCTGGGCCTGACCCCCAACTTCAAGAGCAACTTCGACCTGGCCGAGGATGCCAAACTGCAGCTGAG
CAAGGACACCTACGACGACGACCTGGACAACCTGCTGGCCCAGATCGGCGACCAGTACGCCGACCTGTTT
CTGGCCGCCAAGAACCTGTCCGACGCCATCCTGCTGAGCGACATCCTGAGAGTGAACACCGAGATCACCA
AGGCCCCCCTGAGCGCCTCTATGATCAAGAGATACGACGAGCACCACCAGGACCTGACCCTGCTGAAAGC
TCTCGTGCGGCAGCAGCTGCCTGAGAAGTACAAAGAGATTTTCTTCGACCAGAGCAAGAACGGCTACGCC
GGCTACATTGACGGCGGAGCCAGCCAGGAAGAGTTCTACAAGTTCATCAAGCCCATCCTGGAAAAGATGG
ACGGCACCGAGGAACTGCTCGTGAAGCTGAACAGAGAGGACCTGCTGCGGAAGCAGCGGACCTTCGACAA
CGGCAGCATCCCCCACCAGATCCACCTGGGAGAGCTGCACGCCATTCTGCGGCGGCAGGAAGATTTTTAC
CCATTCCTGAAGGACAACCGGGAAAAGATCGAGAAGATCCTGACCTTCCGCATCCCCTACTACGTGGGCC
CTCTGGCCAGGGGAAACAGCAGATTCGCCTGGATGACCAGAAAGAGCGAGGAAACCATCACCCCCTGGAA
CTTCGAGGAAGTGGTGGACAAGGGCGCTTCCGCCCAGAGCTTCATCGAGCGGATGACCAACTTCGATAAG
AACCTGCCCAACGAGAAGGTGCTGCCCAAGCACAGCCTGCTGTACGAGTACTTCACCGTGTATAACGAGC
TGACCAAAGTGAAATACGTGACCGAGGGAATGAGAAAGCCCGCCTTCCTGAGCGGCGAGCAGAAAAAGGC
CATCGTGGACCTGCTGTTCAAGACCAACCGGAAAGTGACCGTGAAGCAGCTGAAAGAGGACTACTTCAAG
AAAATCGAGTGCTTCGACTCCGTGGAAATCTCCGGCGTGGAAGATCGGTTCAACGCCTCCCTGGGCACAT
ACCACGATCTGCTGAAAATTATCAAGGACAAGGACTTCCTGGACAATGAGGAAAACGAGGACATTCTGGA
AGATATCGTGCTGACCCTGACACTGTTTGAGGACAGAGAGATGATCGAGGAACGGCTGAAAACCTATGCC
CACCTGTTCGACGACAAAGTGATGAAGCAGCTGAAGCGGCGGAGATACACCGGCTGGGGCAGGCTGAGCC
GGAAGCTGATCAACGGCATCCGGGACAAGCAGTCCGGCAAGACAATCCTGGATTTCCTGAAGTCCGACGG
CTTCGCCAACAGAAACTTCATGCAGCTGATCCACGACGACAGCCTGACCTTTAAAGAGGACATCCAGAAA
GCCCAGGTGTCCGGCCAGGGCGATAGCCTGCACGAGCACATTGCCAATCTGGCCGGCAGCCCCGCCATTA
AGAAGGGCATCCTGCAGACAGTGAAGGTGGTGGACGAGCTCGTGAAAGTGATGGGCCGGCACAAGCCCGA
GAACATCGTGATCGAAATGGCCAGAGAGAACCAGACCACCCAGAAGGGACAGAAGAACAGCCGCGAGAGA
ATGAAGCGGATCGAAGAGGGCATCAAAGAGCTGGGCAGCCAGATCCTGAAAGAACACCCCGTGGAAAACA
CCCAGCTGCAGAACGAGAAGCTGTACCTGTACTACCTGCAGAATGGGCGGGATATGTACGTGGACCAGGA
ACTGGACATCAACCGGCTGTCCGACTACGATGTGGACCATATCGTGCCTCAGAGCTTTCTGAAGGACGAC
TCCATCGACAACAAGGTGCTGACCAGAAGCGACAAGAACCGGGGCAAGAGCGACAACGTGCCCTCCGAAG
AGGTCGTGAAGAAGATGAAGAACTACTGGCGGCAGCTGCTGAACGCCAAGCTGATTACCCAGAGAAAGTT
CGACAATCTGACCAAGGCCGAGAGAGGCGGCCTGAGCGAACTGGATAAGGCCGGCTTCATCAAGAGACAG
CTGGTGGAAACCCGGCAGATCACAAAGCACGTGGCACAGATCCTGGACTCCCGGATGAACACTAAGTACG
ACGAGAATGACAAGCTGATCCGGGAAGTGAAAGTGATCACCCTGAAGTCCAAGCTGGTGTCCGATTTCCG
GAAGGATTTCCAGTTTTACAAAGTGCGCGAGATCAACAACTACCACCACGCCCACGACGCCTACCTGAAC
GCCGTCGTGGGAACCGCCCTGATCAAAAAGTACCCTAAGCTGGAAAGCGAGTTCGTGTACGGCGACTACA
AGGTGTACGACGTGCGGAAGATGATCGCCAAGAGCGAGCAGGAAATCGGCAAGGCTACCGCCAAGTACTT
CTTCTACAGCAACATCATGAACTTTTTCAAGACCGAGATTACCCTGGCCAACGGCGAGATCCGGAAGCGG
CCTCTGATCGAGACAAACGGCGAAACCGGGGAGATCGTGTGGGATAAGGGCCGGGATTTTGCCACCGTGC
GGAAAGTGCTGAGCATGCCCCAAGTGAATATCGTGAAAAAGACCGAGGTGCAGACAGGCGGCTTCAGCAA
AGAGTCTATCCTGCCCAAGAGGAACAGCGATAAGCTGATCGCCAGAAAGAAGGACTGGGACCCTAAGAAG
TACGGCGGCTTCGACAGCCCCACCGTGGCCTATTCTGTGCTGGTGGTGGCCAAAGTGGAAAAGGGCAAGT
CCAAGAAACTGAAGAGTGTGAAAGAGCTGCTGGGGATCACCATCATGGAAAGAAGCAGCTTCGAGAAGAA
TCCCATCGACTTTCTGGAAGCCAAGGGCTACAAAGAAGTGAAAAAGGACCTGATCATCAAGCTGCCTAAG
TACTCCCTGTTCGAGCTGGAAAACGGCCGGAAGAGAATGCTGGCCTCTGCCGGCGAACTGCAGAAGGGAA
ACGAACTGGCCCTGCCCTCCAAATATGTGAACTTCCTGTACCTGGCCAGCCACTATGAGAAGCTGAAGGG
CTCCCCCGAGGATAATGAGCAGAAACAGCTGTTTGTGGAACAGCACAAGCACTACCTGGACGAGATCATC
GAGCAGATCAGCGAGTTCTCCAAGAGAGTGATCCTGGCCGACGCTAATCTGGACAAAGTGCTGTCCGCCT
ACAACAAGCACCGGGATAAGCCCATCAGAGAGCAGGCCGAGAATATCATCCACCTGTTTACCCTGACCAA
TCTGGGAGCCCCTGCCGCCTTCAAGTACTTTGACACCACCATCGACCGGAAGAGGTACACCAGCACCAAA
GAGGTGCTGGACGCCACCCTGATCCACCAGAGCATCACCGGCCTGTACGAGACACGGATCGACCTGTCTC
AGCTGGGAGGTGACTCTGGCGGCTCAAAAAGAACCGCCGACGGCAGCGAATTCGAGCCCAAGAAGAAGAG
GAAAGTCGGATCCTACCCATACGATGTTCCAGATTACGCTTATCCCTACGACGTGCCTGATTATGCATAC
CCATATGATGTCCCCGACTATGCCTAACCGGTCATCATCACCATCACCATTGAGTTTAAACCCGCTGATC
AGCCTCGACTGTGCCTTCTAGTTGCCAGCCATCTGTTGTTTGCCCCTCCCCCGTGCCTTCCTTGACCCTG
GAAGGTGCCACTCCCACTGTCCTTTCCTAATAAAATGAGGAAATTGCATCGCATTGTCTGAGTAGGTGTC
ATTCTATTCTGGGGGGTGGGGTGGGGCAGGACAGCAAGGGGGAGGATTGGGAAGACAATAGCAGGCATGC
TGGGGATGCGGTGGGCTCTATGGCTTCTGAGGCGGAAAGAACCAGCTGGGGCTCGATACCGTCGACCTCT
AGCTAGAGCTTGGCGTAATCATGGTCATAGCTGTTTCCTGTGTGAAATTGTTATCCGCTCACAATTCCAC
ACAACATACGAGCCGGAAGCATAAAGTGTAAAGCCTAGGGTGCCTAATGAGTGAGCTAACTCACATTAAT
TGCGTTGCGCTCACTGCCCGCTTTCCAGTCGGGAAACCTGTCGTGCCAGCTGCATTAATGAATCGGCCAA
CGCGCGGGGAGAGGCGGTTTGCGTATTGGGCGCTCTTCCGCTTCCTCGCTCACTGACTCGCTGCGCTCGG
TCGTTCGGCTGCGGCGAGCGGTATCAGCTCACTCAAAGGCGGTAATACGGTTATCCACAGAATCAGGGGA
TAACGCAGGAAAGAACATGTGAGCAAAAGGCCAGCAAAAGGCCAGGAACCGTAAAAAGGCCGCGTTGCTG
GCGTTTTTCCATAGGCTCCGCCCCCCTGACGAGCATCACAAAAATCGACGCTCAAGTCAGAGGTGGCGAA
ACCCGACAGGACTATAAAGATACCAGGCGTTTCCCCCTGGAAGCTCCCTCGTGCGCTCTCCTGTTCCGAC
CCTGCCGCTTACCGGATACCTGTCCGCCTTTCTCCCTTCGGGAAGCGTGGCGCTTTCTCATAGCTCACGC
TGTAGGTATCTCAGTTCGGTGTAGGTCGTTCGCTCCAAGCTGGGCTGTGTGCACGAACCCCCCGTTCAGC
CCGACCGCTGCGCCTTATCCGGTAACTATCGTCTTGAGTCCAACCCGGTAAGACACGACTTATCGCCACT
GGCAGCAGCCACTGGTAACAGGATTAGCAGAGCGAGGTATGTAGGCGGTGCTACAGAGTTCTTGAAGTGG
TGGCCTAACTACGGCTACACTAGAAGAACAGTATTTGGTATCTGCGCTCTGCTGAAGCCAGTTACCTTCG
GAAAAAGAGTTGGTAGCTCTTGATCCGGCAAACAAACCACCGCTGGTAGCGGTGGTTTTTTTGTTTGCAA
GCAGCAGATTACGCGCAGAAAAAAAGGATCTCAAGAAGATCCTTTGATCTTTTCTACGGGGTCTGACACT
CAGTGGAACGAAAACTCACGTTAAGGGATTTTGGTCATGAGATTATCAAAAAGGATCTTCACCTAGATCC
TTTTAAATTAAAAATGAAGTTTTAAATCAATCTAAAGTATATATGAGTAAACTTGGTCTGACAGTTACCA
ATGCTTAATCAGTGAGGCACCTATCTCAGCGATCTGTCTATTTCGTTCATCCATAGTTGCCTGACTCCCC
GTCGTGTAGATAACTACGATACGGGAGGGCTTACCATCTGGCCCCAGTGCTGCAATGATACCGCGAGACC
CACGCTCACCGGCTCCAGATTTATCAGCAATAAACCAGCCAGCCGGAAGGGCCGAGCGCAGAAGTGGTCC
TGCAACTTTATCCGCCTCCATCCAGTCTATTAATTGTTGCCGGGAAGCTAGAGTAAGTAGTTCGCCAGTT
AATAGTTTGCGCAACGTTGTTGCCATTGCTACAGGCATCGTGGTGTCACGCTCGTCGTTTGGTATGGCTT
CATTCAGCTCCGGTTCCCAACGATCAAGGCGAGTTACATGATCCCCCATGTTGTGCAAAAAAGCGGTTAG
CTCCTTCGGTCCTCCGATCGTTGTCAGAAGTAAGTTGGCCGCAGTGTTATCACTCATGGTTATGGCAGCA
CTGCATAATTCTCTTACTGTCATGCCATCCGTAAGATGCTTTTCTGTGACTGGTGAGTACTCAACCAAGT
CATTCTGAGAATAGTGTATGCGGCGACCGAGTTGCTCTTGCCCGGCGTCAATACGGGATAATACCGCGCC
ACATAGCAGAACTTTAAAAGTGCTCATCATTGGAAAACGTTCTTCGGGGCGAAAACTCTCAAGGATCTTA
CCGCTGTTGAGATCCAGTTCGATGTAACCCACTCGTGCACCCAACTGATCTTCAGCATCTTTTACTTTCA
CCAGCGTTTCTGGGTGAGCAAAAACAGGAAGGCAAAATGCCGCAAAAAAGGGAATAAGGGCGACACGGAA
ATGTTGAATACTCATACTCTTCCTTTTTCAATATTATTGAAGCATTTATCAGGGTTATTGTCTCATGAGC
GGATACATATTTGAATGTATTTAGAAAAATAAACAAATAGGGGTTCCGCGCACATTTCCCCGAAAAGTGC
CACCTGACGTCGACGGATCGGGAGATCGATCTCCCGATCCCCTAGGGTCGACTCTCAGTACAATCTGCTC
TGATGCCGCATAGTTAAGCCAGTATCTGCTCCCTGCTTGTGTGTTGGAGGTCGCTGAGTAGTGCGCGAGC
AAAATTTAAGCTACAACAAGGCAAGGCTTGACCGACAATTGCATGAAGAATCTGCTTAGGGTTAGGCGTT
TTGCGCTGCTTCGCGATGTACGGGCCAGATATACGCGTTGACATTGATTATTGACTAGTTATTAATAGTA
ATCAATTACGGGGTCATTAGTTCATAGCCCATATATGGAGTTCCGCGTTACATAACTTACGGTAAATGGC
CCGCCTGGCTGACCGCCCAACGACCCCCGCCCATTGACGTCAATAATGACGTATGTTCCCATAGTAACGC
CAATAGGGACTTTCCATTGACGTCAATGGGTGGAGTATTTACGGTAAACTGCCCACTTGGCAGTACATCA
AGTGTATC
